>Addgene plasmid #103579 | LSB-hsa-miR-503-3p | depositor full sequence | sequence record 196206 | Full Sequence
AATTGAGGGGATAACGCAGGAAAGAACATGTGAGCAAAAGGCCAGCAAAAGGCCAGGAACCGTAAAAAGG
CCGCGTTGCTGGCGTTTTTCCATAGGCTCCGCCCCCCTGACGAGCATCACAAAAATCGACGCTCAAGTCA
GAGGTGGCGAAACCCGACAGGACTATAAAGATACCAGGCGTTTCCCCCTGGAAGCTCCCTCGTGCGCTCT
CCTGTTCCGACCCTGCCGCTTACCGGATACCTGTCCGCCTTTCTCCCTTCGGGAAGCGTGGCGCTTTCTC
ATAGCTCACGCTGTAGGTATCTCAGTTCGGTGTAGGTCGTTCGCTCCAAGCTGGGCTGTGTGCACGAACC
CCCCGTTCAGCCCGACCGCTGCGCCTTATCCGGTAACTATCGTCTTGAGTCCAACCCGGTAAGACACGAC
TTATCGCCACTGGCAGCAGCCACTGGTAACAGGATTAGCAGAGCGAGGTATGTAGGCGGTGCTACAGAGT
TCTTGAAGTGGTGGCCTAACTACGGCTACACTAGAAGAACAGTATTTGGTATCTGCGCTCTGCTGAAGCC
AGTTACCTTCGGAAAAAGAGTTGGTAGCTCTTGATCCGGCAAACAAACCACCGCTGGTAGCGGTGGTTTT
TTTGTTTGCAAGCAGCAGATTACGCGCAGAAAAAAAGGATCTCAAGAAGATCCTTTGATCTTTTCTACGG
GGTCTGACGCTCAGTGGAACGAAAACTCACGTTAAGGGATTTTGGTCATGAGATTATCAAAAAGGATCTT
CACCTAGATCCTTTTAAATTAAAAATGAAGTTTTAAATCAATCTAAAGTATATATGAGTAAACTTGGTCT
GACAGTTACCAATGCTTAATCAGTGAGGCACCTATCTCAGCGATCTGTCTATTTCGTTCATCCATAGTTG
CCTGACTCCCCGTCGTGTAGATAACTACGATACGGGAGGGCTTACCATCTGGCCCCAGTGCTGCAATGAT
ACCGCGAGAACCACGCTCACCGGCTCCAGATTTATCAGCAATAAACCAGCCAGCCGGAAGGGCCGAGCGC
AGAAGTGGTCCTGCAACTTTATCCGCCTCCATCCAGTCTATTAATTGTTGCCGGGAAGCTAGAGTAAGTA
GTTCGCCAGTTAATAGTTTGCGCAACGTTGTTGCCATTGCTACAGGCATCGTGGTGTCACGCTCGTCGTT
TGGTATGGCTTCATTCAGCTCCGGTTCCCAACGATCAAGGCGAGTTACATGATCCCCCATGTTGTGCAAA
AAAGCGGTTAGCTCCTTCGGTCCTCCGATCGTTGTCAGAAGTAAGTTGGCCGCAGTGTTATCACTCATGG
TTATGGCAGCACTGCATAATTCTCTTACTGTCATGCCATCCGTAAGATGCTTTTCTGTGACTGGTGAGTA
CTCAACCAAGTCATTCTGAGAATAGTGTATGCGGCGACCGAGTTGCTCTTGCCCGGCGTCAATACGGGAT
AATACCGCGCCACATAGCAGAACTTTAAAAGTGCTCATCATTGGAAAACGTTCTTCGGGGCGAAAACTCT
CAAGGATCTTACCGCTGTTGAGATCCAGTTCGATGTAACCCACTCGTGCACCCAACTGATCTTCAGCATC
TTTTACTTTCACCAGCGTTTCTGGGTGAGCAAAAACAGGAAGGCAAAATGCCGCAAAAAAGGGAATAAGG
GCGACACGGAAATGTTGAATACTCATACTCTTCCTTTTTCAATATTATTGAAGCATTTATCAGGGTTATT
GTCTCATGAGCGGATACATATTTGAATGTAGCTCCGAATTTCTCGAGGGCTTGTCGACGACGGCGGTCTC
CGTCGTCAGGATCATGAATTCGACCCGCCTGCCACCATGACCGAGTACAAGCCCACGGTGCGCCTCGCCA
CCCGCGACGACGTCCCCCGGGCCGTACGCACCCTCGCCGCCGCGTTCGCCGACTACCCCGCCACGCGCCA
CACCGTCGACCCGGACCGCCACATCGAGCGGGTCACCGAGCTGCAAGAACTCTTCCTCACGCGCGTCGGG
CTCGACATCGGCAAGGTGTGGGTCGCGGACGACGGCGCCGCGGTGGCGGTCTGGACCACGCCGGAGAGCG
TCGAAGCGGGGGCGGTGTTCGCCGAGATCGGCCCGCGCATGGCCGAGTTGAGCGGTTCCCGGCTGGCCGC
GCAGCAACAGATGGAAGGCCTCCTGGCGCCGCACCGGCCCAAGGAGCCCGCGTGGTTCCTGGCCACCGTC
GGCGTCTCGCCCGACCACCAGGGCAAGGGTCTGGGCAGCGCCGTCGTGCTCCCCGGAGTGGAGGCGGCCG
AGCGCGCCGGGGTGCCCGCCTTCCTGGAGACATCCGCGCCCCGCAACCTCCCCTTCTACGAGCGGCTCGG
CTTCACCGTCACCGCCGACGTCGAGGTGCCCGAAGGACCGCGCACCTGGTGCATGACCCGCAAGCCCGGT
GCCTGATACGCGTGAATTCACTCCTCAGGTGCAGGCTGCCTATCAGAAGGTGGTGGCTGGTGTGGCCAAT
GCCCTGGCTCACAAATACCACTGAGATCTTTTTCCCTCTGCCAAAAATTATGGGGACATCATGAAGCCCC
TTGAGCATCTGACTTCTGGCTAATAAAGGAAATTTATTTTCATTGCAATAGTGTGTTGGAATTTTTTGTG
TCTCTCACTCGGAAGGACATATGGGAGGGCAAATCATTTAAAACATCAGAATGAGTATTTGGTTTAGAGT
TTGGCAACATATGCCCATATGCTGGCTGCCATGAACAAAGGTTGGCTATAAAGAGGTCATCAGTATATGA
AACAGCCCCCTGCTGTCCATTCCTTATTCCATAGAAAAGCCTTGACTTGAGGTTAGATTTTTTTTATATT
TTGTTTTGTGTTATTTTTTTCTTTAACATCCCTAAAATTTTCCTTACATGTTTTACTAGCCAGATTTTTC
CTCCTCTCCTGACTACTCCCAGTCATAGCTGTCCCTCTTCTCTTATGGAGATCCCTCGACCTGCAGCCCA
AGCTTGAATTCTCTAGAATTACCCTGTTATCCCTATGCTTGGTTTACCGAGCTCTTATTGGTTTTCAAAC
TTCATTGACTGTGCCCAACGCGCCTGGGAGCTCACGGGGACAGCCCCCCCCCAAAGCCCCCAGGGATGTA
ATTACGTCCCTCCCCCGCTAGGGGGCAGCAGCGAGCCGCCCGGGGCTCCGCTCCGGTCCGGCGCTCCCCC
CGCATCCCCGAGCCGGCAGCGTGCGGGGACAGCCCGGGCACGGGGAAGGTGGCACGGGATCGCTTTCCTC
TGAACGCTTCTCGCTGCTCTTTGAGCCTGCAGACACCTGGGGGGATACGGGGAAAAAGCTAGGCTGAAAG
ACCGGTTCTTAGAATGACACGCGCCTGGGAGCTCACGGGGACAGCCCCCCCCCAAAGCCCCCAGGGATGT
AATTACGTCCCTCCCCCGCTAGGGGGCAGCAGCGAGCCGCCCGGGGCTCCGCTCCGGTCCGGCGCTCCCC
CCGCATCCCCGAGCCGGCAGCGTGCGGGGACAGCCCGGGCACGGGGAAGGTGGCACGGGATCGCTTTCCT
CTGAACGCTTCTCGCTGCTCTTTGAGCCTGCAGACACCTGGGGGGATACGGGGAAAAAGCTAACTTCTGA
GACGACAACTTTGTATAGAAAAGTTGGCTCCGAATTCGCCCTTGACAGCAGAGATCCAGTTTGGTTAATT
AATTGGCTCCGGTGCCCGTCAGTGGGCAGAGCGCACATCGCCCACAGTCCCCGAGAAGTTGTGGGGAGGG
GTCGGCAATTGAACCGGTGCCTAGAGAAGGTGGCGCGGGGTAAACTGGGAAAGTGATGTCGTGTACTGGC
TCCGCCTTTTTCCCGAGGGTGGGGGAGAACCGTATATAAGTGCAGTAGTCGCCGTGAACGTTCTTTTTCG
CAACGGGTTTGCCGCCAGAACACAGGTAAGTGCCGTGTGTGGTTCCCGCGGGCCTGGCCTCTTTACGGGT
TATGGCCCTTGCGTGCCTTGAATTACTTCCACCTGGCTGCAGTACGTGATTCTTGATCCCGAGCTTCGGG
TTGGAAGTGGGTGGGAGAGTTCGAGGCCTTGCGCTTAAGGAGCCCCTTCGCCTCGTGCTTGAGTTGAGGC
CTGGCCTGGGCGCTGGGGCCGCCGCGTGCGAATCTGGTGGCACCTTCGCGCCTGTCTCGCTGCTTTCGAT
AAGTCTCTAGCCATTTAAAATTTTTGATGACCTGCTGCGACGCTTTTTTTCTGGCAAGATAGTCTTGTAA
ATGCGGGCCAAGATCTGCACACTGGTATTTCGGTTTTTGGGGCCGCGGGCGGCGACGGGGCCCGTGCGTC
CCAGCGCACATGTTCGGCGAGGCGGGGCCTGCGAGCGCGGCCACCGAGAATCGGACGGGGGTAGTCTCAA
GCTGGCCGGCCTGCTCTGGTGCCTGGCCTCGCGCCGCCGTGTATCGCCCCGCCCTGGGCGGCAAGGCTGG
CCCGGTCGGCACCAGTTGCGTGAGCGGAAAGATGGCCGCTTCCCGGCCCTGCTGCAGGGAGCTCAAAATG
GAGGACGCGGCGCTCGGGAGAGCGGGCGGGTGAGTCACCCACACAAAGGAAAAGGGCCTTTCCGTCCTCA
GCCGTCGCTTCATGTGACTCCACGGAGTACCGGGCGCCGTCCAGGCACCTCGATTAGTTCTCGAGCTTTT
GGAGTACGTCGTCTTTAGGTTGGGGGGAGGGGTTTTATGCGATGGAGTTTCCCCACACTGAGTGGGTGGA
GACTGAAGTTAGGCCAGCTTGGCACTTGATGTAATTCTCCTTGGAATTTGCCCTTTTTGAGTTTGGATCT
TGGTTCATTCTCAAGCCTCAGACAGTGGTTCAAAGTTTTTTTCTTCCATTTCAGGTGTCGTGAGAAGGGC
GAATTCGACCCAAGTTTGTACAAAAAAGCAGGCTGGATCCAGGTGCCACCATGGTGAGCGAGCTGATTAA
GGAGAACATGCACATGAAGCTGTACATGGAGGGCACCGTGAACAACCACCACTTCAAGTGCACATCCGAG
GGCGAAGGCAAGCCCTACGAGGGCACCCAGACCATGAGAATCAAGGCGGTCGAGGGCGGCCCTCTCCCCT
TCGCCTTCGACATCCTGGCTACCAGCTTCATGTACGGCAGCAAAACCTTCATCAACCACACCCAGGGCAT
CCCCGACTTCTTTAAGCAGTCCTTCCCCGAGGGCTTCACATGGGAGAGAGTCACCACATACGAAGATGGG
GGCGTGCTGACCGCTACCCAGGACACCAGCCTCCAGGACGGCTGCCTCATCTACAACGTCAAGATCAGAG
GGGTGAACTTCCCATCCAACGGCCCTGTGATGCAGAAGAAAACACTCGGCTGGGAGGCCTCCACCGAGAC
ACTGTACCCCGCTGACGGCGGCCTGGAAGGCAGAGCCGACATGGCCCTGAAGCTCGTGGGCGGGGGCCAC
CTGATCTGCAACCTTAAGACCACATACAGATCCAAGAAACCCGCTAAGAACCTCAAGATGCCCGGCGTCT
ACTATGTGGACAGGAGACTGGAAAGAATCAAGGAGGCCGACAAAGAGACATACGTCGAGCAGCACGAGGT
GGCTGTGGCCAGATACTGCGACCTCCCTAGCAAACTGGGGCACAAACTTAATTGAGAATTCTACCACCCA
GCTTTCTTGTACAAAGTGGTACGTCTCAAGACCAGAGGTCTCTGCTTACGCGGGCCCTGGCAGCGGAAAC
AATACCCCCCTGGCAGCGGAAACAATACCCCCCTGGCAGCGGAAACAATACCCCCCTGGCAGCGGAAACA
ATACCCCCAACCAGAAGAGACCTGTGCTTCACTCCTCAGGTGCAGGCTGCCTATCAGAAGGTGGTGGCTG
GTGTGGCCAATGCCCTGGCTCACAAATACCACTGAGATCTTTTTCCCTCTGCCAAAAATTATGGGGACAT
CATGAAGCCCCTTGAGCATCTGACTTCTGGCTAATAAAGGAAATTTATTTTCATTGCAATAGTGTGTTGG
AATTTTTTGTGTCTCTCACTCGGAAGGACATATGGGAGGGCAAATCATTTAAAACATCAGAATGAGTATT
TGGTTTAGAGTTTGGCAACATATGCCCATATGCTGGCTGCCATGAACAAAGGTTGGCTATAAAGAGGTCA
TCAGTATATGAAACAGCCCCCTGCTGTCCATTCCTTATTCCATAGAAAAGCCTTGACTTGAGGTTAGATT
TTTTTTATATTTTGTTTTGTGTTATTTTTTTCTTTAACATCCCTAAAATTTTCCTTACATGTTTTACTAG
CCAGATTTTTCCTCCTCTCCTGACTACTCCCAGTCATAGCTGTCCCTCTTCTCTTATGGAGATCCCGAGC
GGTGCGTTTTTATGCTTGTAGTATTGTATAATGTTTTTAAGATCCAAGCTTCTGACCTCTTCTCTTCCTC
CCACAGGGCCTCGAGACAATTGCATCGATGGTACCAGTGAAAGTCTGCAATGAATTCGAGTTGGCGCGCC
TGTCATTCTAAATCTCTCTTTCAGCCTAAAGCTTTTTCCCCGTATCCCCCCAGGTGTCTGCAGGCTCAAA
GAGCAGCGAGAAGCGTTCAGAGGAAAGCGATCCCGTGCCACCTTCCCCGTGCCCGGGCTGTCCCCGCACG
CTGCCGGCTCGGGGATGCGGGGGGAGCGCCGGACCGGAGCGGAGCCCCGGGCGGCTCGCTGCTGCCCCCT
AGCGGGGGAGGGACGTAATTACATCCCTGGGGGCTTTGGGAGGGGGCTGTCCCCGTGAGCTCCCAGGCGC
GCCTGTCATTCTAAATCTCTCTTTCAGCCTAAAGCTTTTTCCCCGTATCCCCCCAGGTGTCTGCAGGCTC
AAAGAGCAGCGAGAAGCGTTCAGAGGAAAGCGATCCCGTGCCACCTTCCCCGTGCCCGGGCTGTCCCCGC
ACGCTGCCGGCTCGGGGATGCGGGGGGAGCGCCGGACCGGAGCGGAGCCCCGGGCGGCTCGCTGCTGCCC
CCTAGCGGGGGAGGGACGTAATTACATCCCTGGGGGCTTTGGGGGGGGGCTGTCCCCGTGAGCTCCCAGG
CGCGCCAACTCGGTACCGTATCGATGTCGACGTTAACGCTAGTGATATCAACTTTGTATAGAAAAGTTGG
CTCCGAATTCGCCCTTGACAGCAGAGATCCAGTTTGGTTAATTAATTGGCTCCGGTGCCCGTCAGTGGGC
AGAGCGCACATCGCCCACAGTCCCCGAGAAGTTGTGGGGAGGGGTCGGCAATTGAACCGGTGCCTAGAGA
AGGTGGCGCGGGGTAAACTGGGAAAGTGATGTCGTGTACTGGCTCCGCCTTTTTCCCGAGGGTGGGGGAG
AACCGTATATAAGTGCAGTAGTCGCCGTGAACGTTCTTTTTCGCAACGGGTTTGCCGCCAGAACACAGGT
AAGTGCCGTGTGTGGTTCCCGCGGGCCTGGCCTCTTTACGGGTTATGGCCCTTGCGTGCCTTGAATTACT
TCCACCTGGCTGCAGTACGTGATTCTTGATCCCGAGCTTCGGGTTGGAAGTGGGTGGGAGAGTTCGAGGC
CTTGCGCTTAAGGAGCCCCTTCGCCTCGTGCTTGAGTTGAGGCCTGGCCTGGGCGCTGGGGCCGCCGCGT
GCGAATCTGGTGGCACCTTCGCGCCTGTCTCGCTGCTTTCGATAAGTCTCTAGCCATTTAAAATTTTTGA
TGACCTGCTGCGACGCTTTTTTTCTGGCAAGATAGTCTTGTAAATGCGGGCCAAGATCTGCACACTGGTA
TTTCGGTTTTTGGGGCCGCGGGCGGCGACGGGGCCCGTGCGTCCCAGCGCACATGTTCGGCGAGGCGGGG
CCTGCGAGCGCGGCCACCGAGAATCGGACGGGGGTAGTCTCAAGCTGGCCGGCCTGCTCTGGTGCCTGGC
CTCGCGCCGCCGTGTATCGCCCCGCCCTGGGCGGCAAGGCTGGCCCGGTCGGCACCAGTTGCGTGAGCGG
AAAGATGGCCGCTTCCCGGCCCTGCTGCAGGGAGCTCAAAATGGAGGACGCGGCGCTCGGGAGAGCGGGC
GGGTGAGTCACCCACACAAAGGAAAAGGGCCTTTCCGTCCTCAGCCGTCGCTTCATGTGACTCCACGGAG
TACCGGGCGCCGTCCAGGCACCTCGATTAGTTCTCGAGCTTTTGGAGTACGTCGTCTTTAGGTTGGGGGG
AGGGGTTTTATGCGATGGAGTTTCCCCACACTGAGTGGGTGGAGACTGAAGTTAGGCCAGCTTGGCACTT
GATGTAATTCTCCTTGGAATTTGCCCTTTTTGAGTTTGGATCTTGGTTCATTCTCAAGCCTCAGACAGTG
GTTCAAAGTTTTTTTCTTCCATTTCAGGTGTCGTGAGAAGGGCGAATTCGACCCAAGTTTGTACAAAAAA
GCAGGCTCGCCACCATGGTGAGCAAGGGCGAGGAGCTGTTCACCGGGGTGGTGCCCATCCTGGTCGAGCT
GGACGGCGACGTAAACGGCCACAAGTTCAGCGTGAGGGGCGAGGGCGAGGGCGATGCCACCAACGGCAAG
CTGACCCTGAAGTTCATCTGCACCACCGGCAAGCTGCCCGTGCCCTGGCCCACCCTCGTGACCACCCTGA
GCCACGGCGTGCAGTGCTTCGCCCGCTACCCCGACCACATGAAGCAGCACGACTTCTTCAAGTCCGCCAT
GCCCGAAGGCTACGTCCAGGAGCGCACCATCTTCTTCAAGGACGACGGCACCTACAAGACCCGCGCCGAG
GTGAAGTTCGAGGGCGACACCCTAGTGAACCGCATCGAGCTGAAGGGCGTCGACTTCAAGGAGGACGGCA
ACATCCTGGGGCACAAGCTGGAGTACAACTTCAACAGCCACAACATCTATATCATGGCCGTCAAGCAGAA
GAACGGCATCAAGGTGAACTTCAAGATCCGCCACAACGTGGAGGACGGCAGCGTGCAGCTCGCCGACCAC
TACCAGCAGAACACCCCCATCGGCGACGGCCCCGTGCTGCTGCCCGACAGCCACTACCTGAGCACCCAGT
CCGTGCTGAGCAAAGACCCCAACGAGAAGCGCGATCACATGGTCCTGCTGGAGTTCCGCACCGCCGCCGG
GATCACTCTCGGCATGGACGAGCTGTACAAGTAATACCACCCAGCTTTCTTGTACAAAGTGGTACGCGTG
AATTCACTCCTCAGGTGCAGGCTGCCTATCAGAAGGTGGTGGCTGGTGTGGCCAATGCCCTGGCTCACAA
ATACCACTGAGATCTTTTTCCCTCTGCCAAAAATTATGGGGACATCATGAAGCCCCTTGAGCATCTGACT
TCTGGCTAATAAAGGAAATTTATTTTCATTGCAATAGTGTGTTGGAATTTTTTGTGTCTCTCACTCGGAA
GGACATATGGGAGGGCAAATCATTTAAAACATCAGAATGAGTATTTGGTTTAGAGTTTGGCAACATATGC
CCATATGCTGGCTGCCATGAACAAAGGTTGGCTATAAAGAGGTCATCAGTATATGAAACAGCCCCCTGCT
GTCCATTCCTTATTCCATAGAAAAGCCTTGACTTGAGGTTAGATTTTTTTTATATTTTGTTTTGTGTTAT
TTTTTTCTTTAACATCCCTAAAATTTTCCTTACATGTTTTACTAGCCAGATTTTTCCTCCTCTCCTGACT
ACTCCCAGTCATAGCTGTCCCTCTTCTCTTATGGAGATCCCTCGACCTGCAGCCCAAGCTTGGCGTAATC
ATGGTCATAGCTGTTTCCTGTGTGAAATTGTTATCCGCTCACAATTCCACACAACATACGAGCCGGAAGC
ATAAAGTGTAAAGCCTGGGGTGCCTAATGAGTGAGCTAACTCACATTAATTGCGTTGCGCTCACTGCCCG
CTTTCCAGTCGGGAAACCTGTCGTGCCAGCGGATCGACAGTACTAAGCTTGGTCTAATACCCAATCTCTC
GTCTTATCCAGATGTTTTATACGCCTCTGGCCCGTGTCTCAAAATCTCTGATGTTACATTGCACAAGATA
AAATAATATCATCATGAACAATAAAACTGTCTGCTTACATAAACAGTAATACAAGGGGTGTTATGAGCCA
TATTCAACGGGAAACGTCGAGGCCGCGATTAAATTCCAACATGGATGCTGATTTATATGGGTATAAATGG
GCTCGCGATAATGTCGGGCAATCAGGTGCGACAATCTATCGCTTGTATGGGAAGCCCGATGCGCCAGAGT
TGTTTCTGAAACATGGCAAAGGTAGCGTTGCCAATGATGTTACAGATGAGATGGTCAGACTAAACTGGCT
GACGGAATTTATGCCTCTTCCGACCATCAAGCATTTTATCCGTACTCCTGATGATGCATGGTTACTCACC
ACTGCGATCCCCGGAAAAACAGCATTCCAGGTATTAGAAGAATATCCTGATTCAGGTGAAAATATTGTTG
ATGCGCTGGCAGTGTTCCTGCGCCGGTTGCATTCGATTCCTGTTTGTAATTGTCCTTTTAACAGCGATCG
CGTATTTCGTCTCGCTCAGGCGCAATCACGAATGAATAACGGTTTGGTTGATGCGAGTGATTTTGATGAC
GAGCGTAATGGCTGGCCTGTTGAACAAGTCTGGAAAGAAATGCATAAACTTTTGCCATTCTCACCGGATT
CAGTCGTCACTCATGGTGATTTCTCACTTGATAACCTTATTTTTGACGAGGGGAAATTAATAGGTTGTAT
TGATGTTGGACGAGTCGGAATCGCAGACCGATACCAGGATCTTGCCATCCTATGGAACTGCCTCGGTGAG
TTTTCTCCTTCATTACAGAAACGGCTTTTTCAAAAATATGGTATTGATAATCCTGATATGAATAAATTGC
AGTTTCATTTGATGCTCGATGAGTTTTTCTAATCAGAATTGGTTAATTGGTTGTAACACTGGCAGAGCAT
TACGCTGACTTGACGGGACGGCGCAAGCTCATGACCAAAATCCCTTAACGTGAGTTACGCGTCGTTCCAC
TGAGCGTCAGAGGTATCACTAGTATTACAGAGGTAAGTTATAACAGTCGCCTAACCC
Features (pLannotate 1.2.2; 28 found; start..end, strand, type, name):
     87..675     -  rep_origin     ori: high-copy-number ColE1/pMB1/pBR322/pUC origin of replication
    846..1706    -  CDS            AmpR: β-lactamase; bla; confers resistance to ampicillin, carbenicillin, and related antibiotics
   1707..1778    -  promoter       AmpR promoter: bla
   1857..2456    +  CDS            PuroR: puromycin N-acetyltransferase; pac from Streptomyces alboniger; confers resistance to puromycin
   2461..2541    +  CDS            HBB (fragment): HBB_PONPY - Experimental evidence at transcript level: Swiss-Prot protein existence level 2. Involved in oxygen transport from the lung to the various peripheral tissues. From Pongo pygmaeus (Bornean orangutan).
   2612..2667    +  polyA_signal   β-globin poly(A) signal: rabbit β-globin polyadenylation signal (Gil and Proudfoot, 1987)
   3646..3666    +  protein_bind   attB4: mutant version of attB; core recombination site for the Gateway® BP reaction BP Clonase™
   3734..3945    +  promoter       EF-1α core promoter: core promoter for human elongation factor EF-1α
   3946..4884    +  intron         EF-1α intron A: intron upstream of the start codon of human EF-1α
   4911..4931    +  protein_bind   attB1: mutant version of attB; core recombination site for the Gateway® BP reaction BP Clonase™
   4951..5646    +  CDS            mKate2: mKate2 is a basic (constitutively fluorescent) red fluorescent protein published in 2009, derived from Entacmaea quadricolor. It is reported to be a rapidly-maturing monomer with moderate acid sensitivity.
   5666..5690    -  protein_bind   attB2: mutant version of attB; recombination site for the Gateway® BP reaction BP Clonase™
   5838..5912    +  CDS            HBB (fragment): HBB_PONPY - Experimental evidence at transcript level: Swiss-Prot protein existence level 2. Involved in oxygen transport from the lung to the various peripheral tissues. From Pongo pygmaeus (Bornean orangutan).
   5983..6038    +  polyA_signal   β-globin poly(A) signal: rabbit β-globin polyadenylation signal (Gil and Proudfoot, 1987)
   6422..6447    +  misc_feature   SA: splice acceptor site
   7119..7139    +  protein_bind   attB4: mutant version of attB; core recombination site for the Gateway® BP reaction BP Clonase™
   7207..7418    +  promoter       EF-1α core promoter: core promoter for human elongation factor EF-1α
   7419..8357    +  intron         EF-1α intron A: intron upstream of the start codon of human EF-1α
   8384..8404    +  protein_bind   attB1: mutant version of attB; core recombination site for the Gateway® BP reaction BP Clonase™
   8415..9131    +  CDS            EBFP2: EBFP2 is a basic (constitutively fluorescent) blue fluorescent protein published in 2007, derived from Aequorea victoria. It is reported to be a rapidly-maturing monomer with moderate acid sensitivity.
   9139..9163    -  protein_bind   attB2: mutant version of attB; recombination site for the Gateway® BP reaction BP Clonase™
   9167..9247    +  CDS            HBB (fragment): HBB_PONPY - Experimental evidence at transcript level: Swiss-Prot protein existence level 2. Involved in oxygen transport from the lung to the various peripheral tissues. From Pongo pygmaeus (Bornean orangutan).
   9318..9373    +  polyA_signal   β-globin poly(A) signal: rabbit β-globin polyadenylation signal (Gil and Proudfoot, 1987)
   9756..9778    -  protein_bind   lac operator (fragment): The lac repressor binds to the lac operator to inhibit transcription in E. coli. This inhibition can be relieved by adding lactose or isopropyl-β-D-thiogalactopyranoside (IPTG). lac repressor encoded by lacI
   9782..9812    -  promoter       lac promoter: promoter for the E. coli lac operon
   9827..9848    -  protein_bind   CAP binding site: CAP binding activates transcription in the presence of cAMP. E. coli catabolite activator protein
   9861..9900    -  CDS            lacI (fragment): lac repressor; lacI; The lac repressor binds to the lac operator to inhibit transcription in E. coli. This inhibition can be relieved by adding lactose or isopropyl-β-D-thiogalactopyranoside (IPTG).
  10073..10882   +  CDS            KanR: aminoglycoside phosphotransferase; aph(3')-Ia; confers resistance to kanamycin in bacteria or G418 (Geneticin®) in eukaryotes
