[The description below was written by a language model from this plasmid's Addgene catalogue record and pLannotate feature annotations shown in this document.]
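Description:
LSB-hsa-miR-503-3p is an 11 kb mammalian expression plasmid from a synthetic-biology microRNA sensor series built on the "Low Sensor Backbone" (LSB). It replicates in E. coli from a high-copy ColE1/pUC-type origin and carries both β-lactamase (AmpR) and an aph(3')-Ia kanamycin resistance gene, so it is selected with ampicillin and kanamycin together. A puromycin N-acetyltransferase coding sequence followed by a rabbit β-globin poly(A) signal allows selection in mammalian cells, although no promoter for it is annotated in the feature table.

The payload consists of two parallel transcription units with the same architecture. Each has a human EF-1α core promoter with its intron A, a fluorescent protein coding sequence flanked by Gateway attB recombination scars (attB4, attB1, attB2), and a β-globin 3' region with a poly(A) signal. The first unit encodes the red protein mKate2 and, according to the record, carries a target site for human miR-503-3p in its 3' UTR. The site itself is not annotated, but it presumably lies in the unannotated stretch between attB2 and the β-globin sequence. The second unit encodes EBFP2 without a target site and serves as an internal reference for plasmid dosage and expression. When miR-503-3p is active in transfected cells, mKate2 output is repressed relative to EBFP2, so the red-to-blue fluorescence ratio gives a quantitative readout of miRNA activity.

The depositor notes that the repeated poly(A) elements make the plasmid inherently unstable, so clones should be checked for rearrangement. The physical plasmid also differs slightly from the deposited sequence, with short insertions flanking the puromycin coding region that do not impair puromycin selection.
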