Addgene plasmid #103579: LSB-hsa-miR-503-3p
Purpose: Used to sense miRNA activity using fluorescence based tools. hsa-miR-503-3p target in 3' UTR of of mKate. miRNA activity can be measured by the repression of mKate2 relative to EBFP2 fluorescent proteins . Plasmid is inherently unstable; please see Depositor Comments
Depositing lab: Ron Weiss. Depositing organization: Massachusetts Institute of Technology. Publication: A mixed antagonistic/synergistic miRNA repression model enables accurate predictions of multi-input miRNA sensor activity. Gam JJ, Babb J, Weiss R. Nat Commun. 2018 Jun 22;9(1):2430. doi: 10.1038/s41467-018-04575-0. PubMed 29934631.
Backbone
  Vector backbone: Low Sensor Backbone (LSB)
  Vector type: Mammalian Expression, Synthetic Biology
Growth in bacteria
  Bacterial resistance: Ampicillin and Kanamycin, 100 & 50 μg/mL
  Growth temperature: 30°C
  Growth strain: NEB Stable
  Copy number: High Copy
Gene/Insert
  Gene/Insert name: hsa-miR-503-3p target
  Species: H. sapiens (human)
  Entrez Gene: MIR503 (a.k.a. MIRN503, hsa-mir-503, mir-503)
  Promoter: EF-1a
  Cloning method: Gibson Cloning
Terms and licenses: Academic/Nonprofit Terms; Industry Terms: Not Available to Industry
Depositor comments: Please note that this plasmid is inherently unstable due to a repeating poly A element. We recommend performing a diagnostic digest on multiple colonies upon receipt. The depositors would like to note the presence of several discrepancies between the depositor sequence and physical plasmid sequence. In particular, the sequences upstream and downstream of the puromycin coding region have 10 bp insertions which do not affect the ability to perform puromycin selection. The sequences for those regions within the physical plasmids are as follows: Upstream of Puro: GAATTCGACCGCCTGTCTCAAGGTGCCACC; Downstream of Puro: GCTTTGAGACTACGCGTGAATTCACTCCTC. Please contact if you are interested in this plasmid prior to placing an order.
How to cite: LSB-hsa-miR-503-3p was a gift from Ron Weiss (Addgene plasmid # 103579 ; http://n2t.net/addgene:103579 ; RRID:Addgene_103579)
