>Addgene plasmid #103579 | LSB-hsa-miR-503-3p | depositor partial sequence | sequence record 196207 | hsa-miR-503-3p target
CCTGGCAGCGGAAACAATACCCC
